Addgene plasmid #200813: pCAGGS-MTS-TFAM-V5
Purpose: expresses MTS-TFAM in mammalian cells
Depositing lab: Hung-Chun Chang. Depositing organization: Lingang Laboratory.
Backbone
  Vector backbone: pCAGGS-AA-V5
  Backbone size w/o insert (bp): 4871
  Total vector size (bp): 5597
  Vector type: Mammalian Expression
Growth in bacteria
  Bacterial resistance: Ampicillin, 100 μg/mL
  Growth temperature: 37°C
  Growth strain: DH5alpha
  Copy number: High Copy
Gene/Insert
  Gene/Insert name: Transcription Factor A, Mitochondrial (alt name: TCF6)
  Species: H. sapiens (human)
  Insert size (bp): 738
  GenBank ID: NM_003201.3
  Entrez Gene: TFAM (a.k.a. MTDPS15, MTTF1, MTTFA, TCF6, TCF6L1, TCF6L2, TCF6L3)
  Promoter: CAG
  Tag / fusion protein: V5 (C terminal on backbone)
  Cloning method: Restriction Enzyme; 5′ cloning site NotI (not destroyed); 3′ cloning site MluI (not destroyed)
  Sequencing primers: 5′ GTTCGGCTTCTGGCGTGTGAC; 3′ TATGTCCTTCCGAGTGAGAGAC
Terms and licenses: Academic/Nonprofit Terms; Industry Terms: Not Available to Industry
How to cite: pCAGGS-MTS-TFAM-V5 was a gift from Hung-Chun Chang (Addgene plasmid # 200813 ; http://n2t.net/addgene:200813 ; RRID:Addgene_200813)
