[The description below was written by a language model from this plasmid's Addgene catalogue record and pLannotate feature annotations shown in this document.]
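Description:
pCAGGS-MTS-TFAM-V5 is a mammalian expression plasmid built on the pCAGGS-AA-V5 backbone for expressing human mitochondrial transcription factor A (TFAM, also known as TCF6) in transfected cells. It is maintained in E. coli through a high-copy ColE1/pUC-type origin and selected with ampicillin via a β-lactamase gene under its own promoter. The catalogue lists a total size of about 5.6 kb, in close agreement with the sequenced record. The backbone also carries remnants of lac regulatory sequence (lac promoter, operator, CAP site and short lacI fragments), a fragment of the SV40 promoter, an SV40 origin and an SV40 poly(A) signal. The SV40 origin could allow episomal replication in cells expressing large T antigen. No mammalian selection marker is annotated.

The expression cassette is driven by the CAG promoter, seen in the feature table as the CMV immediate-early enhancer followed by the chimeric chicken β-actin/rabbit β-globin intron; the chicken β-actin core promoter presumably lies in the unannotated gap between them. The 738 bp TFAM open reading frame was inserted between NotI and MluI sites, both retained. It is followed by a backbone-encoded C-terminal V5 epitope tag, and the transcript is terminated by the rabbit β-globin polyadenylation signal. The short "HBB" fragments flanking the insert are residual β-globin exon sequence typical of pCAGGS rather than intended coding parts. The "MTS" in the name indicates that a mitochondrial targeting sequence is included, although it is not annotated separately, and the record does not say whether it is TFAM's native presequence. The construct suits strong, constitutive expression of TFAM with V5-based detection or pulldown, for example in studies of mitochondrial DNA transcription and maintenance.
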