Features (pLannotate 1.2.2; 18 found; start..end, strand, type, name):
      5..384     +  enhancer       CMV enhancer: human cytomegalovirus immediate early enhancer
    662..1678    +  intron         chimeric intron: chimera between introns from chicken β-actin and rabbit β-globin
   1676..1732    +  CDS            HBB (fragment): HBB_LEPEU - Experimental evidence at protein level: Swiss-Prot protein existence level 1. Involved in oxygen transport from the lung to the various peripheral tissues. From Lepus europaeus (European hare).
   1745..2482    +  CDS            TFAM: TFAM_HUMAN - Also known as TCF6, TCF6L2. Experimental evidence at protein level: Swiss-Prot protein existence level 1. Binds to the mitochondrial light strand promoter and functions in mitochondrial transcription regulation (PubMed:29445193, PubMed:32183942). Component of the mitochondrial transcription initiation complex, composed at least of TFB2M, TFAM and POLRMT that is required for basal transcription of mitochondrial DNA (PubMed:29149603). In this complex, TFAM recruits POLRMT to a specific promoter whereas TFB2M induces structural changes in POLRMT to enable promoter opening and trappin
   2501..2542    +  CDS            V5 tag: epitope tag from simian virus 5
   2546..2623    +  CDS            HBB (fragment): HBB_PONPY - Experimental evidence at transcript level: Swiss-Prot protein existence level 2. Involved in oxygen transport from the lung to the various peripheral tissues. From Pongo pygmaeus (Bornean orangutan).
   2694..2749    +  polyA_signal   β-globin poly(A) signal: rabbit β-globin polyadenylation signal (Gil and Proudfoot, 1987)
   3134..3150    -  protein_bind   lac operator: The lac repressor binds to the lac operator to inhibit transcription in E. coli. This inhibition can be relieved by adding lactose or isopropyl-β-D-thiogalactopyranoside (IPTG). lac repressor encoded by lacI
   3158..3188    -  promoter       lac promoter: promoter for the E. coli lac operon
   3203..3224    -  protein_bind   CAP binding site: CAP binding activates transcription in the presence of cAMP. E. coli catabolite activator protein
   3237..3276    -  CDS            lacI (fragment): lac repressor; lacI; The lac repressor binds to the lac operator to inhibit transcription in E. coli. This inhibition can be relieved by adding lactose or isopropyl-β-D-thiogalactopyranoside (IPTG).
   3283..3305    +  promoter       SV40 promoter (fragment): SV40 enhancer and early promoter
   3329..3464    +  rep_origin     SV40 ori: SV40 origin of replication
   3484..3618    +  polyA_signal   SV40 poly(A) signal: SV40 polyadenylation signal
   3620..3674    -  CDS            lacI (fragment): lac repressor; lacI; The lac repressor binds to the lac operator to inhibit transcription in E. coli. This inhibition can be relieved by adding lactose or isopropyl-β-D-thiogalactopyranoside (IPTG).
   3857..4445    -  rep_origin     ori: high-copy-number ColE1/pMB1/pBR322/pUC origin of replication
   4616..5476    -  CDS            AmpR: β-lactamase; bla; confers resistance to ampicillin, carbenicillin, and related antibiotics
   5477..5581    -  promoter       AmpR promoter: bla
>Addgene plasmid #200813 | pCAGGS-MTS-TFAM-V5 | addgene full sequence | sequence record 410104 | Addgene NGS Result
GGTCGACATTGATTATTGACTAGTTATTAATAGTAATCAATTACGGGGTCATTAGTTCATAGCCCATATA
TGGAGTTCCGCGTTACATAACTTACGGTAAATGGCCCGCCTGGCTGACCGCCCAACGACCCCCGCCCATT
GACGTCAATAATGACGTATGTTCCCATAGTAACGCCAATAGGGACTTTCCATTGACGTCAATGGGTGGAG
TATTTACGGTAAACTGCCCACTTGGCAGTACATCAAGTGTATCATATGCCAAGTACGCCCCCTATTGACG
TCAATGACGGTAAATGGCCCGCCTGGCATTATGCCCAGTACATGACCTTATGGGACTTTCCTACTTGGCA
GTACATCTACGTATTAGTCATCGCTATTACCATGGTCGAGGTGAGCCCCACGTTCTGCTTCACTCTCCCC
ATCTCCCCCCCCTCCCCACCCCCAATTTTGTATTTATTTATTTTTTAATTATTTTGTGCAGCGATGGGGG
CGGGGGGGGGGGGGGGGSGCGCSRGGGGGGGGGGGGGGGGGGGGGGGGGGGGGGGGGGCGRGGCGGAGAG
GTGCGGCGGCAGCCAATCAGAGCGGCGCGCTCCGAAAGTTTCCTTTTATGGCGAGGCGGCGGCGGCGGCG
GCCCTATAAAAAGCGAAGCGCGCGGCGGGCGGGAGTCGCTGCGCGCTGCCTTCGCCCCGTGCCCCGCTCC
GCCGCCGCCTCGCGCCGCCCGCCCCGGCTCTGACTGACCGCGTTACTCCCACAGGTGAGCGGGCGGGACG
GCCCTTCTCCTCCGGGCTGTAATTAGCGCTTGGTTTAATGACGGCTTGTTTCTTTTCTGTGGCTGCGTGA
AAGCCTTGAGGGGCTCCGGGAGGGCCCTTTGTGCGGGGGGAGCGGCTCGGGGGGTGCGTGCGTGTGTGTG
TGCGTGGGGAGCGCCGCGTGCGGCTCCGCGCTGCCCGGCGGCTGTGAGCGCTGCGGGCGCGGCGCGGGGC
TTTGTGCGCTCCGCAGTGTGCGCGAGGGGAGCGCGGCCGGGGGCGGTGCCCCGCGGTGCGGGGGGGGCTG
CGAGGGGAACAAAGGCTGCGTGCGGGGTGTGTGCGTGGGGGGGTGAGCAGGGGGTGTGGGCGCGTCGGTC
GGGCTGCAACCCCCCCTGCACCCCCCTCCCCGAGTTGCTGAGCACGGCCCGGCTTCGGGTGCGGGGCTCC
GTACGGGGCGTGGCGCGGGGCTCGCCGTGCCGGGCGGGGGGTGGCGGCAGGKGGGGGTGCCGGGCGGGGC
GGGGCCGCCKCGGGCCGGGGRGGGCTCGGGGGRGGGGCGCGGCGGCCCCCGGAGCGCCGGCGGCTGTCGA
GGCGCGGCGAGCCGCAGCCATTGCCTTTTATGGTAATCGTGCGAGAGGGCGCAGGGACTTCCTTTGTCCC
AAATCTGTGCGGAGCCGAAATCTGGGAGGCGCCGCCGCACCCCCTCTAGCGGGCGCGGGGCGAAGCGGTG
CGGCGCCGGCAGGAAGGAAATGGGCGGGGAGGGCCTTCGTGCGTCGCCGCGCCGCCGTCCCCTTCTCCCT
CTCCAGCCTCGGGGCTGTCCGCGGGGGGACGGCTGCCTTCGGGGGGGACGGGGCAGGGCGGGGTTCGGCT
TCTGGCGTGTGACCGGCGGCTCTAGAGCCTCTGCTAACCATGTTCATGCCTTCTTCTTTTTCCTACAGCT
CCTGGGCAACGTGCTGGTTATTGTGCTGTCTCATCATTTTGGCAAAGAATTCATATGCGGCCGCATGGCG
TTTCTCCGAAGCATGTGGGGCGTGCTGAGTGCCCTGGGAAGGTCTGGAGCAGAGCTGTGCACCGGCTGTG
GAAGTCGACTGCGCTCCCCCTTCAGTTTTGTGTATTTACCGAGGTGGTTTTCATCTGTCTTGGCAAGTTG
TCCAAAGAAACCTGTAAGTTCTTACCTTCGATTTTCTAAAGAACAACTACCCATATTTAAAGCTCAGAAC
CCAGATGCAAAAACTACAGAACTAATTAGAAGAATTGCCCAGCGTTGGAGGGAACTTCCTGATTCAAAGA
AAAAAATATATCAAGATGCTTATAGGGCGGAGTGGCAGGTATATAAAGAAGAGATAAGCAGATTTAAAGA
ACAGCTAACTCCAAGTCAGATTATGTCTTTGGAAAAAGAAATCATGGACAAACATTTAAAAAGGAAAGCT
ATGACAAAAAAAAAAGAGTTAACACTGCTTGGAAAACCAAAAAGACCTCGTTCAGCTTATAACGTTTATG
TAGCTGAAAGATTCCAAGAAGCTAAGGGTGATTCACCGCAGGAAAAGCTGAAGACTGTAAAGGAAAACTG
GAAAAATCTGTCTGACTCTGAAAAGGAATTATATATTCAGCATGCTAAAGAGGACGAAACTCGTTATCAT
AATGAAATGAAGTCTTGGGAAGAACAAATGATTGAAGTTGGACGAAAGGATCTTCTACGTCGCACAATAA
AGAAACAACGAAAATATGGTGCTGAGGAGTGTACGCGTGAAGGTACCAGGGGTAAGCCTATCCCTAACCC
TCTCCTCGGTCTCGATTCTACGTAAGAATTCACTCCTCAGGTGCAGGCTGCCTATCAGAAGGTGGTGGCT
GGTGTGGCCAATGCCCTGGCTCACAAATACCACTGAGATCTTTTTCCCTCTGCCAAAAATTATGGGGACA
TCATGAAGCCCCTTGAGCATCTGACTTCTGGCTAATAAAGGAAATTTATTTTCATTGCAATAGTGTGTTG
GAATTTTTTGTGTCTCTCACTCGGAAGGACATATGGGAGGGCAAATCATTTAAAACATCAGAATGAGTAT
TTGGTTTAGAGTTTGGCAACATATGCCCATATGCTGGCTGCCATGAACAAAGGTTGGCTATAAAGAGGTC
ATCAGTATATGAAACAGCCCCCTGCTGTCCATTCCTTATTCCATAGAAAAGCCTTGACTTGAGGTTAGAT
TTTTTTTATATTTTGTTTTGTGTTATTTTTTTCTTTAACATCCCTAAAATTTTCCTTACATGTTTTACTA
GCCAGATTTTTCCTCCTCTCCTGACTACTCCCAGTCATAGCTGTCCCTCTTCTCTTATGGAGATCCCTCG
ACCTGCAGCCCAAGCTTGGCGTAATCATGGTCATAGCTGTTTCCTGTGTGAAATTGTTATCCGCTCACAA
TTCCACACAACATACGAGCCGGAAGCATAAAGTGTAAAGCCTGGGGTGCCTAATGAGTGAGCTAACTCAC
ATTAATTGCGTTGCGCTCACTGCCCGCTTTCCAGTCGGGAAACCTGTCGTGCCAGCGGATCCGCATCTCA
ATTAGTCAGCAACCATAGTCCCGCCCCTAACTCCGCCCATCCCGCCCCTAACTCCGCCCAGTTCCGCCCA
TTCTCCGCCCCATGGCTGACTAATTTTTTTTATTTATGCAGAGGCCGAGGCCGCCTCGGCCTCTGAGCTA
TTCCAGAAGTAGTGAGGAGGCTTTTTTGGAGGCCTAGGCTTTTGCAAAAAGCTAACTTGTTTATTGCAGC
TTATAATGGTTACAAATAAAGCAATAGCATCACAAATTTCACAAATAAAGCATTTTTTTCACTGCATTCT
AGTTGTGGTTTGTCCAAACTCATCAATGTATCTTATCATGTCTGGATCCGCTGCATTAATGAATCGGCCA
ACGCGCGGGGAGAGGCGGTTTGCGTATTGGGCGCTCTTCCGCTTCCTCGCTCACTGACTCGCTGCGCTCG
GTCGTTCGGCTGCGGCGAGCGGTATCAGCTCACTCAAAGGCGGTAATACGGTTATCCACAGAATCAGGGG
ATAACGCAGGAAAGAACATGTGAGCAAAAGGCCAGCAAAAGGCCAGGAACCGTAAAAAGGCCGCGTTGCT
GGCGTTTTTCCATAGGCTCCGCCCCCCTGACGAGCATCACAAAAATCGACGCTCAAGTCAGAGGTGGCGA
AACCCGACAGGACTATAAAGATACCAGGCGTTTCCCCCTGGAAGCTCCCTCGTGCGCTCTCCTGTTCCGA
CCCTGCCGCTTACCGGATACCTGTCCGCCTTTCTCCCTTCGGGAAGCGTGGCGCTTTCTCATAGCTCACG
CTGTAGGTATCTCAGTTCGGTGTAGGTCGTTCGCTCCAAGCTGGGCTGTGTGCACGAACCCCCCGTTCAG
CCCGACCGCTGCGCCTTATCCGGTAACTATCGTCTTGAGTCCAACCCGGTAAGACACGACTTATCGCCAC
TGGCAGCAGCCACTGGTAACAGGATTAGCAGAGCGAGGTATGTAGGCGGTGCTACAGAGTTCTTGAAGTG
GTGGCCTAACTACGGCTACACTAGAAGAACAGTATTTGGTATCTGCGCTCTGCTGAAGCCAGTTACCTTC
GGAAAAAGAGTTGGTAGCTCTTGATCCGGCAAACAAACCACCGCTGGTAGCGGTGGTTTTTTTGTTTGCA
AGCAGCAGATTACGCGCAGAAAAAAAGGATCTCAAGAAGATCCTTTGATCTTTTCTACGGGGTCTGACGC
TCAGTGGAACGAAAACTCACGTTAAGGGATTTTGGTCATGAGATTATCAAAAAGGATCTTCACCTAGATC
CTTTTAAATTAAAAATGAAGTTTTAAATCAATCTAAAGTATATATGAGTAAACTTGGTCTGACAGTTACC
AATGCTTAATCAGTGAGGCACCTATCTCAGCGATCTGTCTATTTCGTTCATCCATAGTTGCCTGACTCCC
CGTCGTGTAGATAACTACGATACGGGAGGGCTTACCATCTGGCCCCAGTGCTGCAATGATACCGCGAGAC
CCACGCTCACCGGCTCCAGATTTATCAGCAATAAACCAGCCAGCCGGAAGGGCCGAGCGCAGAAGTGGTC
CTGCAACTTTATCCGCCTCCATCCAGTCTATTAATTGTTGCCGGGAAGCTAGAGTAAGTAGTTCGCCAGT
TAATAGTTTGCGCAACGTTGTTGCCATTGCTACAGGCATCGTGGTGTCACGCTCGTCGTTTGGTATGGCT
TCATTCAGCTCCGGTTCCCAACGATCAAGGCGAGTTACATGATCCCCCATGTTGTGCAAAAAAGCGGTTA
GCTCCTTCGGTCCTCCGATCGTTGTCAGAAGTAAGTTGGCCGCAGTGTTATCACTCATGGTTATGGCAGC
ACTGCATAATTCTCTTACTGTCATGCCATCCGTAAGATGCTTTTCTGTGACTGGTGAGTACTCAACCAAG
TCATTCTGAGAATAGTGTATGCGGCGACCGAGTTGCTCTTGCCCGGCGTCAATACGGGATAATACCGCGC
CACATAGCAGAACTTTAAAAGTGCTCATCATTGGAAAACGTTCTTCGGGGCGAAAACTCTCAAGGATCTT
ACCGCTGTTGAGATCCAGTTCGATGTAACCCACTCGTGCACCCAACTGATCTTCAGCATCTTTTACTTTC
ACCAGCGTTTCTGGGTGAGCAAAAACAGGAAGGCAAAATGCCGCAAAAAAGGGAATAAGGGCGACACGGA
AATGTTGAATACTCATACTCTTCCTTTTTCAATATTATTGAAGCATTTATCAGGGTTATTGTCTCATGAG
CGGATACATATTTGAATGTATTTAGAAAAATAAACAAATAGGGGTTCCGCGCACATTTCCCCGAAAAGTG
CCACCTG
